>Addgene plasmid #213788 | CIRTS-control | addgene full sequence | sequence record 424349 | Addgene NGS Result
CGCGCACATTTCCCCGAAAAGTGCCACCTGACGTCGACGGATCGGGAGATCTCCCGATCCCCTATGGTGC
ACTCTCAGTACAATCTGCTCTGATGCCGCATAGTTAAGCCAGTATCTGCTCCCTGCTTGTGTGTTGGAGG
TCGCTGAGTAGTGCGCGAGCAAAATTTAAGCTACAACAAGGCAAGGCTTGACCGACAATTGCATGAAGAA
TCTGCTTAGGGTTAGGCGTTTTGCGCTGCTTCGCGATGTACGGGCCAGATATACGCGTTGACATTGATTA
TTGACTAGTTATTAATAGTAATCAATTACGGGGTCATTAGTTCATAGCCCATATATGGAGTTCCGCGTTA
CATAACTTACGGTAAATGGCCCGCCTGGCTGACCGCCCAACGACCCCCGCCCATTGACGTCAATAATGAC
GTATGTTCCCATAGTAACGCCAATAGGGACTTTCCATTGACGTCAATGGGTGGAGTATTTACGGTAAACT
GCCCACTTGGCAGTACATCAAGTGTATCATATGCCAAGTACGCCCCCTATTGACGTCAATGACGGTAAAT
GGCCCGCCTGGCATTATGCCCAGTACATGACCTTATGGGACTTTCCTACTTGGCAGTACATCTACGTATT
AGTCATCGCTATTACCATGGTGATGCGGTTTTGGCAGTACATCAATGGGCGTGGATAGCGGTTTGACTCA
CGGGGATTTCCAAGTCTCCACCCCATTGACGTCAATGGGAGTTTGTTTTGGCACCAAAATCAACGGGACT
TTCCAAAATGTCGTAACAACTCCGCCCCATTGACGCAAATGGGCGGTAGGCGTGTACGGTGGGAGGTCTA
TATAAGCAGCGCGTTTTGCCTGTACTGGGTCTCTCTGGTTAGACCAGATCTGAGCCTGGGAGCTCTCTGG
CTAACTAGGGAACCCACTGCTTAAGCCTCAATAAAGCTTGCCTTGAGTGCTTCAAGTAGTGTGTGCCCGT
CTGTTGTGTGACTCTGGTAACTAGAGATCCCTCAGACCCTTTTAGTCAGTGTGGAAAATCTCTAGCAGTG
GCGCCCGAACAGGGACTTGAAAGCGAAAGGGAAACCAGAGGAGCTCTCTCGACGCAGGACTCGGCTTGCT
GAAGCGCGCACGGCAAGAGGCGAGGGGCGGCGACTGGTGAGTACGCCAAAAATTTTGACTAGCGGAGGCT
AGAAGGAGAGAGATGGGTGCGAGAGCGTCAGTATTAAGCGGGGGAGAATTAGATCGCGATGGGAAAAAAT
TCGGTTAAGGCCAGGGGGAAAGAAAAAATATAAATTAAAACATATAGTATGGGCAAGCAGGGAGCTAGAA
CGATTCGCAGTTAATCCTGGCCTGTTAGAAACATCAGAAGGCTGTAGACAAATACTGGGACAGCTACAAC
CATCCCTTCAGACAGGATCAGAAGAACTTAGATCATTATATAATACAGTAGCAACCCTCTATTGTGTGCA
TCAAAGGATAGAGATAAAAGACACCAAGGAAGCTTTAGACAAGATAGAGGAAGAGCAAAACAAAAGTAAG
ACCACCGCACAGCAAGCGGCCGCTGATCTTCAGACCTGGAGGAGGAGATATGAGGGACAATTGGAGAAGT
GAATTATATAAATATAAAGTAGTAAAAATTGAACCATTAGGAGTAGCACCCACCAAGGCAAAGAGAAGAG
TGGTGCAGAGAGAAAAAAGAGCAGTGGGAATAGGAGCTTTGTTCCTTGGGTTCTTGGGAGCAGCAGGAAG
CACTATGGGCGCAGCGTCAATGACGCTGACGGTACAGGCCAGACAATTATTGTCTGGTATAGTGCAGCAG
CAGAACAATTTGCTGAGGGCTATTGAGGCGCAACAGCATCTGTTGCAACTCACAGTCTGGGGCATCAAGC
AGCTCCAGGCAAGAATCCTGGCTGTGGAAAGATACCTAAAGGATCAACAGCTCCTGGGGATTTGGGGTTG
CTCTGGAAAACTCATTTGCACCACTGCTGTGCCTTGGAATGCTAGTTGGAGTAATAAATCTCTGGAACAG
ATTTGGAATCACACGACCTGGATGGAGTGGGACAGAGAAATTAACAATTACACAAGCTTAATACACTCCT
TAATTGAAGAATCGCAAAACCAGCAAGAAAAGAATGAACAAGAATTATTGGAATTAGATAAATGGGCAAG
TTTGTGGAATTGGTTTAACATAACAAATTGGCTGTGGTATATAAAATTATTCATAATGATAGTAGGAGGC
TTGGTAGGTTTAAGAATAGTTTTTGCTGTACTTTCTATAGTGAATAGAGTTAGGCAGGGATATTCACCAT
TATCGTTTCAGACCCACCTCCCAACCCCGAGGGGACCCGACAGGCCCGAAGGAATAGAAGAAGAAGGTGG
AGAGAGAGACAGAGACAGATCCATTCGATTAGTGAACGGATCGGCACTGCGTGCGCCAATTCTGCAGACA
AATGGCAGTATTCATCCACAATTTTAAAAGAAAAGGGGGGATTGGGGGGTACAGTGCAGGGGAAAGAATA
GTAGACATAATAGCAACAGACATACAAACTAAAGAATTACAAAAACAAATTACAAAAATTCAAAATTTTC
GGGTTTATTACAGGGACAGCAGAGATCCAGTTTGGTTAATTAAGGGTTTTGGCTACGTCCAGAGCAGAGG
AATGAGGGCATGTAGACTAAATATGTTCGTGTGGAAGAGGCTGAATACACATCAGAGTTAGTGCTGCAGG
AAATGCTTCTGCATTGCATACCCAGAGTTTCCTTGCTCATCTGAGAGCATGTGTTTTTTCCAGATGTGTG
TACTTGTGTGAGATTCTCTGGGTGTGTGTCAATGTGTTGCCTGAACGTGCATTGCTCAATATGCTCATGT
GTGTTACCCTGGGCTTGTACATCTACATATATACCTGGATGCCCGTGTGTTCTGTGATGTACATATACCC
TGTGTCATTCCTTGTTTTTCTATTTGTGTTATTCCATGTGTTCCTTCAGGCTCTCACTACCCAAGTGTCC
ACCTCCGCCTGTCTGGTGATGTTTACGCTACCCCGTGCTCTTTTCTTTGCCTGACAGTGTTGTCGTGGAA
GACATCTCGCCAGGAACACTGCAGTAAGGAGAATTTCTAGTTTTATGTTCCCCTCCGAGTATGCTTCTAT
CCCGACCCTCAACCCCAAAATGCCTTCAGAGGTGAAAATCAACACTGGAAACACAAGTATCTGGGAAGGG
TAACAATGCAAGTTAGCCTGAGGATTTAGGAGGAGGCTGAAAAACAGAGTAGGAGCCTTACTACGGGTCC
AGACCCTACGGACAAGAACCCCCACTCCCACTCCCCAAATTGCGCATTCCCTCCCCCATCAGAGGGGGAG
GGGAAGAGGATGCAGCGCGGCGCGGCGCGTGCGCACTGTCGGATTTAGTACCGCGGACAGAGCCTTCGCC
CCCGCTGCCGGCGCGCGCCACCACCTCCCCAGCACCAAAGGCGGGCTGACGTCACTCTCCAGCCCTCCCC
AAACTCCCCTACCTCACCGCCTTGGTCGCGTCCGTGCAGCGGTGAGTCCAGTCGGGCCGCACCACAAGAG
GTGCAAGATAGGGGGGTGCAGGCGCGACCATACGCTCTGCGGCGGCAGAGCCTCAGCGCTGCCTCAGTCT
GCAGCGGGCAGCAGAGGAGTCGCGTCGTGCCAGAGAGCGCCGCCGTGCTCCTGAGCCCCTTGCGCTCCGC
CCCCGCGGCCCACCGACCCACTGCCCCTTGGATCCCCGGGTACCGGTGCCACCATGGTGAGCAAGGGCGA
GGAGCTGTTCACCGGGGTGGTGCCCATCCTGGTCGAGCTGGACGGCGACGTAAACGGCCACAAGTTCAGC
GTGTCCGGCGAGGGCGAGGGCGATGCCACCTACGGCAAGCTGACCCTGAAGTTCATCTGCACCACCGGCA
AGCTGCCCGTGCCCTGGCCCACCCTCGTGACCACCCTGACCTACGGCGTGCAGTGCTTCAGCCGCTACCC
CGACCACATGAAGCAGCACGACTTCTTCAAGTCCGCCATGCCCGAAGGCTACGTCCAGGAGCGCACCATC
TTCTTCAAGGACGACGGCAACTACAAGACCCGCGCCGAGGTGAAGTTCGAGGGCGACACCCTGGTGAACC
GCATCGAGCTGAAGGGCATCGACTTCAAGGAGGACGGCAACATCCTGGGGCACAAGCTGGAGTACAACTA
CAACAGCCACAACGTCTATATCATGGCCGACAAGCAGAAGAACGGCATCAAGGTGAACTTCAAGATCCGC
CACAACATCGAGGACGGCAGCGTGCAGCTCGCCGACCACTACCAGCAGAACACCCCCATCGGCGACGGCC
CCGTGCTGCTGCCCGACAACCACTACCTGAGCACCCAGTCCGCCCTGAGCAAAGACCCCAACGAGAAGCG
CGATCACATGGTCCTGCTGGAGTTCGTGACCGCCGCCGGGATCACTCTCGGCATGGACGAGCTGTACAAG
GGCTCCGGCGAGGGCAGGGGAAGTCTACTAACATGCGGGGACGTGGAGGAAAATCCCGGCCCAACCGGTA
TGGGAATTATCAACACCCTTCAAAAATACTACTGTCGCGTCCGTGGGGGTCGTTGCGCAGTCCTGTCGTG
CCTGCCTAAAGAGGAGCAGATCGGTAAATGCTCAACCCGTGGACGTAAGTGCTGTCGTCGCAAGAAAGGC
GGTTCTGGAGGCTCAGGGGGGAGCGGAGGGTCCGGTGGATCAGGAGGCTCCATGGCAGTTCCCGAGACCC
GCCCTAACCACACTATTTATATCAACAACCTCAATAGCAAGATCAAGAAGGATGAGCTAAAAAAGTCCCT
GTACGCCATCTTCTCCCAGTTTGGCCAGATCCTGGATATCCTGGTACCGCGGCAGCGTACCCCGAGGGGC
CAGGCCTTTGTCATCTTCAAGGAGGTCAGCAGCGCCACCAACGCCCTGCGCTCCATGCAGGGTTTCCCTT
TCTATGACAAACCTATGCGTATCCAGTATGCCAAGACCGACAAACGTATCCCGGCCAAGATGAAAGGCAC
CTTCGTGGGATCCCTTCAACTGCCTCCACTTGAAAGACTGACACTGGGCGGTAGTGGAGGAAGCGGGGGG
AGCGGAGGGAGTGGTGGATCCGGCGGCTCCATGGAATTGGAGATCCGTCCGCTTTTCCTGGTTCCCGATA
CCAATGGGTTCATTGACCACTTAGCGAGCTTAGCCCGTCTGCTTGAGAGCCGTAAGTACATTCTGGTGGT
TCCTCTTATTGTCATCAACGAGTTAGACGGCCTTGCGAAAGGCCAGGAAACAGACCATCGTGCGGGAGGC
TATGCGCGTGTCGTGCAAGAAAAGGCTCGCAAGAGCATTGAGTTTTTGGAGCAACGTTTCGAGTCGCGTG
ACTCCTGTTTACGTGCACTTACCAGCCGTGGAAATGAACTTGAGTCAATCGCATTTCGCTCTGAAGATAT
CACTGGGCAGTTAGGTAACAATGACGATTTGATTTTGTCATGCTGCCTGCACTATTGTAAAGACAAGGCA
AAGGACTTTATGCCCGCGTCGAAGGAAGAGCCGATCCGTTTGTTGCGTGAGGTGGTATTGCTTACTGATG
ATCGCAACCTGCGCGTTAAGGCTCTTACACGCAACGTCCCTGTGCGTGACATCCCAGCTTTCTTAACATG
GGCCCAGGTCGGGGGATCCGATTACAAGGACGACGATGACAAGTAGGCTAGCGGGAGCCTCTGCCCTCCT
CCTGCAGCCCGGATGGCTCTCCTCTGTTTTTGGTTTGCTTCCTTTTGTTTGCCCTTCTTTTGGGTGACCG
GGGTGGCCACCATTCCTGTCCCTGCCCAGTGGGGAGGGGAGCAAGGCCTTCTGCCAAGAGGAGGAGCATG
TCCCCTGCCACTGTTGCATGCACCCCGGCCCTGTGACTCTGTGTGCAAGCCCAGCAGCCTGTGGGGCAGG
GTGCCAAGAGGGGACGGGACGGACGTTCCAGGACAGAGGGAGTCGAGGATGTGATCCAGGACGGGTGGGG
GGTGGAAGGGTGGGAAAGGGCAGGAAGGCCTTGGAAGCTAACATGCTTTCACTACTGGAGGGGGACGGAT
AGAGCGGATGGCACTCGGGTCTCACTGACGCTGTTCTGAAACCATCTGGCTGGCTTTCTGAGGTCAGGCT
GGGTAGGGGGCTGTCATCGGCCATACTGCTGATCACACTTGCCCTCATCCGTCCAGCGATCTCACGCTGT
TCTGTAAATACCTGGTGCTAACATCCCATGCCGCTCCCCCATGGCACCCCCAGCCTCCTGCCCAGTTCAG
GCTGGTCCAGGAATGGATGTGGGGGATGGTCGCTGTGTAACGTGCTGGTGATCTTTTTCCCCTACCCCTT
TTATGACCCTTAAAACTTTGATTTTGTCCTAAACATGCCGGGCCAACTAAAGGGTGGGGAGAGGAGAGAC
GAGCCCCACCATGCTCACAAGAACCAACCTGCAATAAACACTTCTGTGGGCCGCCGCGCAGAGCACGCAG
CGGGCACCTCCTGCCCCTCCATGGCGACTTGGCATCGCTTTCTGCCCGCCTCTGCCCTCGCCCTGCCTGC
CCCACCCCCCAGCGGAGAGCATGATCCGCGCCCTTGCTTCTGACTCTAGCCTCTGGGACACATCAGTCAA
CGTGGGCAGTTCAGTCTGGGTTCGTTCCTTTCTCTGTTCTCATCTGGCCCCCCAGGGCGATCTTGTTGCT
TTTTGCTGGGACCTGCCCAGTCTAGAGAGGGCCTATTTCCCATGATTCCTTCATATTTGCATATACGATA
CAAGGCTGTTAGAGAGATAATTGGAATTAATTTGACTGTAAACACAAAGATATTAGTACAAAATACGTGA
CGTAGAAAGTAATAATTTCTTGGGTAGTTTGCAGTTTTAAAATTATGTTTTAAAATGGACTATCATATGC
TTACCGTAACTTGAAAGTATTTCGATTTCTTGGCTTTATATATCTTGTGGAAAGGACGAAACACCGGCCA
GATCTGAGCCTGGGAGCTCTCTGGCCTTATTGATACATCATCTCTGTATTAGGCTCCCAACTTTTTTGAG
ACGTCTAGAATTCGATATCAAGCTTATCGATAATCAACCTCTGGATTACAAAATTTGTGAAAGATTGACT
GGTATTCTTAACTATGTTGCTCCTTTTACGCTATGTGGATACGCTGCTTTAATGCCTTTGTATCATGCTA
TTGCTTCCCGTATGGCTTTCATTTTCTCCTCCTTGTATAAATCCTGGTTGCTGTCTCTTTATGAGGAGTT
GTGGCCCGTTGTCAGGCAACGTGGCGTGGTGTGCACTGTGTTTGCTGACGCAACCCCCACTGGTTGGGGC
ATTGCCACCACCTGTCAGCTCCTTTCCGGGACTTTCGCTTTCCCCCTCCCTATTGCCACGGCGGAACTCA
TCGCCGCCTGCCTTGCCCGCTGCTGGACAGGGGCTCGGCTGTTGGGCACTGACAATTCCGTGGTGTTGTC
GGGGAAATCATCGTCCTTTCCTTGGCTGCTCGCCTGTGTTGCCACCTGGATTCTGCGCGGGACGTCCTTC
TGCTACGTCCCTTCGGCCCTCAATCCAGCGGACCTTCCTTCCCGCGGCCTGCTGCCGGCTCTGCGGCCTC
TTCCGCGTCTTCGCCTTCGCCCTCAGACGAGTCGGATCTCCCTTTGGGCCGCCTCCCCGCATCGATACCG
TCGACCTCGAGACCTAGAAAAACATGGAGCAATCACAAGTAGCAATACAGCAGCTACCAATGCTGATTGT
GCCTGGCTAGAAGCACAAGAGGAGGAGGAGGTGGGTTTTCCAGTCACACCTCAGGTACCTTTAAGACCAA
TGACTTACAAGGCAGCTGTAGATCTTAGCCACTTTTTAAAAGAAAAGGGGGGACTGGAAGGGCTAATTCA
CTCCCAACGAAGACAAGATATCCTTGATCTGTGGATCTACCACACACAAGGCTACTTCCCTGATTGGCAG
AACTACACACCAGGGCCAGGGATCAGATATCCACTGACCTTTGGATGGTGCTACAAGCTAGTACCAGTTG
AGCAAGAGAAGGTAGAAGAAGCCAATGAAGGAGAGAACACCCGCTTGTTACACCCTGTGAGCCTGCATGG
GATGGATGACCCGGAGAGAGAAGTATTAGAGTGGAGGTTTGACAGCCGCCTAGCATTTCATCACATGGCC
CGAGAGCTGCATCCGGACTGTACTGGGTCTCTCTGGTTAGACCAGATCTGAGCCTGGGAGCTCTCTGGCT
AACTAGGGAACCCACTGCTTAAGCCTCAATAAAGCTTGCCTTGAGTGCTTCAAGTAGTGTGTGCCCGTCT
GTTGTGTGACTCTGGTAACTAGAGATCCCTCAGACCCTTTTAGTCAGTGTGGAAAATCTCTAGCAGGGCC
CGTTTAAACCCGCTGATCAGCCTCGACTGTGCCTTCTAGTTGCCAGCCATCTGTTGTTTGCCCCTCCCCC
GTGCCTTCCTTGACCCTGGAAGGTGCCACTCCCACTGTCCTTTCCTAATAAAATGAGGAAATTGCATCGC
ATTGTCTGAGTAGGTGTCATTCTATTCTGGGGGGTGGGGTGGGGCAGGACAGCAAGGGGGAGGATTGGGA
AGACAATAGCAGGCATGCTGGGGATGCGGTGGGCTCTATGGCTTCTGAGGCGGAAAGAACCAGCTGGGGC
TCTAGGGGGTATCCCC
[124 nt withheld, positions 8697-8820]
C
[91 nt withheld, positions 8822-8912]
A
[49 nt withheld, positions 8914-8962]
CCTTTGACGTTGGAGTCCACGTTCTTT
[37 nt withheld, positions 8990-9026]
ACCCTATCTCGGTCTATTCTTTTGATTTATAAGGGATTTTGCCGATTTCGGCCTATTGGTTAAAAAATGA
GCTGATTTAACAAAAATTTAACGCGAATTAATTCTGTGGAATGTGTGTCAGTTAGGGTGTGGAAAGTCCC
CAGGCTCCCCAGCAGGCAGAAGTATGCAAAGCATGCATCTCAATTAGTCAGCAACCAGGTGTGGAAAGTC
CCCAGGCTCCCCAGCAGGCAGAAGTATGCAAAGCATGCATCTCAATTAGTCAGCAACCATAGTCCCGCCC
CTAACTCCGCCCATCCCGCCCCTAACTCCGCCCAGTTCCGCCCATTCTCCGCCCCATGGCTGACTAATTT
TTTTTATTTATGCAGAGGCCGAGGCCGCCTCTGCCTCTGAGCTATTCCAGAAGTAGTGAGGAGGCTTTTT
TGGAGGCCTAGGCTTTTGCAAAAAGCTCCCGGGAGCTTGTATATCCATTTTCGGATCTGATCAGCACGTG
TTGACAATTAATCATCGGCATAGTATATCGGCATAGTATAATACGACAAGGTGAGGAACTAAACCATGGC
CAAGTTGACCAGTGCCGTTCCGGTGCTCACCGCGCGCGACGTCGCCGGAGCGGTCGAGTTCTGGACCGAC
CGGCTCGGGTTCTCCCGGGACTTCGTGGAGGACGACTTCGCCGGTGTGGTCCGGGACGACGTGACCCTGT
TCATCAGCGCGGTCCAGGACCAGGTGGTGCCGGACAACACCCTGGCCTGGGTGTGGGTGCGCGGCCTGGA
CGAGCTGTACGCCGAGTGGTCGGAGGTCGTGTCCACGAACTTCCGGGACGCCTCCGGGCCGGCCATGACC
GAGATCGGCGAGCAGCCGTGGGGGCGGGAGTTCGCCCTGCGCGACCCGGCCGGCAACTGCGTGCACTTCG
TGGCCGAGGAGCAGGACTGACACGTGCTACGAGATTTCGATTCCACCGCCGCCTTCTATGAAAGGTTGGG
CTTCGGAATCGTTTTCCGGGACGCCGGCTGGATGATCCTCCAGCGCGGGGATCTCATGCTGGAGTTCTTC
GCCCACCCCAACTTGTTTATTGCAGCTTATAATGGTTACAAATAAAGCAATAGCATCACAAATTTCACAA
ATAAAGCATTTTTTTCACTGCATTCTAGTTGTGGTTTGTCCAAACTCATCAATGTATCTTATCATGTCTG
TATACCGTCGACCTCTAGCTAGAGCTTGGCGTAATCATGGTCATAGCTGTTTCCTGTGTGAAATTGTTAT
CCGCTCACAATTCCACACAACATACGAGCCGGAAGCATAAAGTGTAAAGCCTGGGGTGCCTAATGAGTGA
GCTAACTCACATTAATTGCGTTGCGCTCACTGCCCGCTTTCCAGTCGGGAAACCTGTCGTGCCAGCTGCA
TTAATGAATCGGCCAACGCGCGGGGAGAGGCGGTTTGCGTATTGGGCGCTCTTCCGCTTCCTCGCTCACT
GACTCGCTGCGCTCGGTCGTTCGGCTGCGGCGAGCGGTATCAGCTCACTCAAAGGCGGTAATACGGTTAT
CCACAGAATCAGGGGATAACGCAGGAAAGAACATGTGAGCAAAAGGCCAGCAAAAGGCCAGGAACCGTAA
AAAGGCCGCGTTGCTGGCGTTTTTCCATAGGCTCCGCCCCCCTGACGAGCATCACAAAAATCGACGCTCA
AGTCAGAGGTGGCGAAACCCGACAGGACTATAAAGATACCAGGCGTTTCCCCCTGGAAGCTCCCTCGTGC
GCTCTCCTGTTCCGACCCTGCCGCTTACCGGATACCTGTCCGCCTTTCTCCCTTCGGGAAGCGTGGCGCT
TTCTCATAGCTCACGCTGTAGGTATCTCAGTTCGGTGTAGGTCGTTCGCTCCAAGCTGGGCTGTGTGCAC
GAACCCCCCGTTCAGCCCGACCGCTGCGCCTTATCCGGTAACTATCGTCTTGAGTCCAACCCGGTAAGAC
ACGACTTATCGCCACTGGCAGCAGCCACTGGTAACAGGATTAGCAGAGCGAGGTATGTAGGCGGTGCTAC
AGAGTTCTTGAAGTGGTGGCCTAACTACGGCTACACTAGAAGAACAGTATTTGGTATCTGCGCTCTGCTG
AAGCCAGTTACCTTCGGAAAAAGAGTTGGTAGCTCTTGATCCGGCAAACAAACCACCGCTGGTAGCGGTG
GTTTTTTTGTTTGCAAGCAGCAGATTACGCGCAGAAAAAAAGGATCTCAAGAAGATCCTTTGATCTTTTC
TACGGGGTCTGACGCTCAGTGGAACGAAAACTCACGTTAAGGGATTTTGGTCATGAGATTATCAAAAAGG
ATCTTCACCTAGATCCTTTTAAATTAAAAATGAAGTTTTAAATCAATCTAAAGTATATATGAGTAAACTT
GGTCTGACAGTTACCAATGCTTAATCAGTGAGGCACCTATCTCAGCGATCTGTCTATTTCGTTCATCCAT
AGTTGCCTGACTCCCCGTCGTGTAGATAACTACGATACGGGAGGGCTTACCATCTGGCCCCAGTGCTGCA
ATGATACCGCGAGACCCACGCTCACCGGCTCCAGATTTATCAGCAATAAACCAGCCAGCCGGAAGGGCCG
AGCGCAGAAGTGGTCCTGCAACTTTATCCGCCTCCATCCAGTCTATTAATTGTTGCCGGGAAGCTAGAGT
AAGTAGTTCGCCAGTTAATAGTTTGCGCAACGTTGTTGCCATTGCTACAGGCATCGTGGTGTCACGCTCG
TCGTTTGGTATGGCTTCATTCAGCTCCGGTTCCCAACGATCAAGGCGAGTTACATGATCCCCCATGTTGT
GCAAAAAAGCGGTTAGCTCCTTCGGTCCTCCGATCGTTGTCAGAAGTAAGTTGGCCGCAGTGTTATCACT
CATGGTTATGGCAGCACTGCATAATTCTCTTACTGTCATGCCATCCGTAAGATGCTTTTCTGTGACTGGT
GAGTACTCAACCAAGTCATTCTGAGAATAGTGTATGCGGCGACCGAGTTGCTCTTGCCCGGCGTCAATAC
GGGATAATACCGCGCCACATAGCAGAACTTTAAAAGTGCTCATCATTGGAAAACGTTCTTCGGGGCGAAA
ACTCTCAAGGATCTTACCGCTGTTGAGATCCAGTTCGATGTAACCCACTCGTGCACCCAACTGATCTTCA
GCATCTTTTACTTTCACCAGCGTTTCTGGGTGAGCAAAAACAGGAAGGCAAAATGCCGCAAAAAAGGGAA
TAAGGGCGACACGGAAATGTTGAATACTCATACTCTTCCTTTTTCAATATTATTGAAGCATTTATCAGGG
TTATTGTCTCATGAGCGGATACATATTTGAATGTATTTAGAAAAATAAACAAATAGGGGTTC
Features (pLannotate 1.2.2; 37 found; start..end, strand, type, name):
     63..115     -  misc_feature   bom (fragment): basis of mobility region from pBR322
    270..649     +  enhancer       CMV enhancer: human cytomegalovirus immediate early enhancer
    650..849     +  promoter       CMV promoter: human cytomegalovirus (CMV) immediate early promoter
    867..1047    +  LTR            5' LTR (truncated): truncated 5' long terminal repeat (LTR) from HIV-1
   1094..1219    +  misc_feature   HIV-1 Ψ: packaging signal of human immunodeficiency virus type 1
   1203..1566    +  CDS            HIV-1 gag (fragment): gag protein from human immunodeficiency virus 1; gag
   1712..1945    +  misc_feature   RRE: The Rev response element (RRE) of HIV-1 allows for Rev-dependent mRNA export from the nucleus to the cytoplasm.
   2322..2422    +  CDS            Rev (fragment): human immunodeficiency virus 1 (HIV-1) Rev protein; rev; enhances nuclear export of unspliced and incompletely spliced viral mRNAs
   2472..2589    +  misc_feature   cPPT/CTS: central polypurine tract and central termination sequence of HIV-1
   3764..4480    +  CDS            EGFP: EGFP is a basic (constitutively fluorescent) green fluorescent protein published in 1996, derived from Aequorea victoria. It is reported to be a rapidly-maturing weak dimer with moderate acid sensitivity.
   4490..4542    +  CDS            T2A (fragment): 2A peptide from Thosea asigna virus capsid protein Eukaryotic ribosomes fail to insert a peptide bond between the Gly and Pro residues, yielding separate polypeptides.
   4535..4687    +  CDS            DEFB103A (fragment): D103A_HUMAN - Also known as BD3, DEFB103, DEFB3. Experimental evidence at protein level: Swiss-Prot protein existence level 1. Exhibits antimicrobial activity against Gram-positive bacteria S.aureus and S.pyogenes, Gram-negative bacteria P.aeruginosa and E.coli and the yeast C.albicans. Kills multiresistant S.aureus and vancomycin-resistant E.faecium. No significant hemolytic activity was observed. From Homo sapiens (Human).
   4742..5047    +  CDS            SNRPA (fragment): SNRPA_HUMAN - Experimental evidence at protein level: Swiss-Prot protein existence level 1. Component of the spliceosomal U1 snRNP, which is essential for recognition of the pre-mRNA 5' splice-site and the subsequent assembly of the spliceosome. U1 snRNP is the first snRNP to interact with pre-mRNA. This interaction is required for the subsequent binding of U2 snRNP and the U4/U6/U5 tri-snRNP. SNRPA binds stem loop II of U1 snRNA. In a snRNP-free form (SF-A) may be involved in coupled pre-mRNA splicing and polyadenylation process. May bind preferentially to the 5'-UGCAC-3' motif on RNAs. From
   5141..5683    +  CDS            SMG6 (fragment): EST1A_HUMAN - Also known as C17orf31, EST1A, KIAA0732. Experimental evidence at protein level: Swiss-Prot protein existence level 1. Plays a role in nonsense-mediated mRNA decay (PubMed:18974281, PubMed:19060897, PubMed:20930030, PubMed:17053788). Is thought to provide a link to the mRNA degradation machinery as it has endonuclease activity required to initiate NMD, and to serve as an adapter for UPF1 to protein phosphatase 2A (PP2A), thereby triggering UPF1 dephosphorylation (PubMed:18974281, PubMed:19060897, PubMed:20930030, PubMed:17053788). Degrades single-stranded RNA (ssRNA), but not ssD
   5690..5713    +  CDS            FLAG: FLAG® epitope tag, followed by an enterokinase cleavage site
   6747..6987    +  promoter       U6 promoter: RNA polymerase III promoter for human U6 snRNA
   6998..7025    +  LTR            5' LTR (truncated) (fragment): truncated 5' long terminal repeat (LTR) from HIV-1
   7032..7061    -  CDS            mRuby3 (fragment): monomeric red fluorescent protein derived from mRuby2, with improved brightness and photostability (Bajar et al., 2016)
   7078..7102    +  misc_feature   MCS (fragment): pBluescript multiple cloning site
   7102..7690    +  misc_feature   WPRE: woodchuck hepatitis virus posttranscriptional regulatory element
   7627..8208    +  CDS            nef (fragment): NEF_HV1H2 - Experimental evidence at protein level: Swiss-Prot protein existence level 1. Extracellular Nef protein targets CD4(+) T-lymphocytes for apoptosis by interacting with CXCR4 surface receptors. From Human immunodeficiency virus type 1 group M subtype B (isolate HXB2) (HIV-1).
   8215..8395    +  LTR            5' LTR (truncated): truncated 5' long terminal repeat (LTR) from HIV-1
   8427..8651    +  polyA_signal   bGH poly(A) signal: bovine growth hormone polyadenylation signal
   8655..8676    +  promoter       SV40 promoter (fragment): SV40 enhancer and early promoter
   8697..9125    +  rep_origin     f1 ori (sequence partly withheld): f1 bacteriophage origin of replication; arrow indicates direction of (+) strand synthesis
   9139..9468    +  promoter       SV40 promoter: SV40 enhancer and early promoter
   9516..9563    +  promoter       EM7 promoter: synthetic bacterial promoter&nbsp
   9582..9956    +  CDS            BleoR: antibiotic-binding protein; Sh ble from Streptoalloteichus hindustanus; confers resistance to bleomycin, phleomycin, and Zeocin™
   9966..10091   +  CDS            ble (fragment): BLE_KLEPN - Experimental evidence at protein level: Swiss-Prot protein existence level 1. Binding protein with a strong affinity to the bleomycin family of antibiotics. Binds to CL990; an antimitotic-antibiotic compound. From Klebsiella pneumoniae.
  10086..10207   +  polyA_signal   SV40 poly(A) signal: SV40 polyadenylation signal
  10278..10300   -  protein_bind   lac operator (fragment): The lac repressor binds to the lac operator to inhibit transcription in E. coli. This inhibition can be relieved by adding lactose or isopropyl-β-D-thiogalactopyranoside (IPTG). lac repressor encoded by lacI
  10304..10334   -  promoter       lac promoter: promoter for the E. coli lac operon
  10349..10370   -  protein_bind   CAP binding site: CAP binding activates transcription in the presence of cAMP. E. coli catabolite activator protein
  10383..10475   -  CDS            lacI (fragment): lac repressor; lacI; The lac repressor binds to the lac operator to inhibit transcription in E. coli. This inhibition can be relieved by adding lactose or isopropyl-β-D-thiogalactopyranoside (IPTG).
  10658..11246   -  rep_origin     ori: high-copy-number ColE1/pMB1/pBR322/pUC origin of replication
  11417..12277   -  CDS            AmpR: β-lactamase; bla; confers resistance to ampicillin, carbenicillin, and related antibiotics
  12278..4       -  promoter       AmpR promoter (across the origin): bla
