[The description below was written by a language model from this plasmid's Addgene catalogue record and pLannotate feature annotations shown in this document.]
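Description:
CIRTS-control is a third-generation-style HIV-1 lentiviral transfer plasmid built on the pFsy(1.1)GW backbone, designed to deliver the CIRTS programmable RNA-targeting system to neurons. It is about 12.4 kb and is propagated in E. coli from a high-copy ColE1/pUC origin with ampicillin selection. An f1 origin and an SV40/EM7-driven bleomycin/Zeocin resistance cassette lie outside the viral region. The viral genome is transcribed from a CMV enhancer/promoter fused to a truncated 5′ LTR. It carries the Ψ packaging signal, RRE and cPPT/CTS, followed downstream of the cargo by WPRE, the 3′ LTR and a bGH polyadenylation signal.

According to the record, the protein payload is expressed from the human Syn1 promoter, which restricts expression to neurons. This promoter was not picked up by the automated annotation, but presumably lies in the unannotated stretch upstream of EGFP. The open reading frame begins with EGFP and a T2A peptide, so the fluorescent marker is released separately from the effector. The effector is assembled from human protein fragments: β-defensin 3 (a cationic peptide that helps bind the guide RNA), the hairpin-binding domain of SNRPA (U1A), and the SMG6 PIN endonuclease domain, followed by a FLAG tag. The Calm3 element named in the insert is not annotated and may lie in the unannotated region between the FLAG tag and the U6 promoter; the record does not define its role. A separate human U6 promoter drives a scrambled, non-targeting guide RNA. The construct therefore serves as the negative control for matched CIRTS vectors used for targeted RNA knockdown in neurons.
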