Addgene plasmid #213788: CIRTS-control
Purpose: CIRTS RNA targeting system for targeted knockdown in neurons. CIRTS-Calm3 and scramble control guide RNA is expressed under human Syn1 and U6 promoter, respectively.
Depositing lab: Timothy Bredy. Depositing organization: University of Queensland. Publication: Fear extinction is regulated by the activity of long noncoding RNAs at the synapse. Liau WS, Zhao Q, Bademosi A, Gormal RS, Gong H, Marshall PR, Periyakaruppiah A, Madugalle SU, Zajaczkowski EL, Leighton LJ, Ren H, Musgrove M, Davies J, Rauch S, He C, Dickinson BC, Li X, Wei W, Meunier FA, Fernandez-Moya SM, Kiebler MA, Srinivasan B, Banerjee S, Clark M, Spitale RC, Bredy TW. Nat Commun. 2023 Nov 22;14(1):7616. doi: 10.1038/s41467-023-43535-1. PubMed 37993455.
Backbone
  Vector backbone: pFsy(1.1)GW
  Backbone manufacturer: Addgene
  Backbone size w/o insert (bp): 9801
  Total vector size (bp): 12376
  Vector type: Mammalian Expression, Lentiviral
Growth in bacteria
  Bacterial resistance: Ampicillin, 100 μg/mL
  Growth temperature: 37°C
  Growth strain: NEB Stable
  Copy number: High Copy
Gene/Insert
  Gene/Insert name: CIRTS-Calm3-U6-control gRNA
  Species: Synthetic
  Insert size (bp): 3314
  Promoter: Syn1, U6
  Tag / fusion protein: GFP (N terminal on insert)
  Cloning method: Restriction Enzyme; 5′ cloning site AgeI (not destroyed); 3′ cloning site XbaI (not destroyed)
  Sequencing primers: 5′ Syn1 Forward CCACAAGAGGTGCAAGATAGG; 3′ WPRE-R CATAGCGTAAAAGGAGCAACA
Resource information
  A portion of this plasmid was derived from a plasmid made by: The original CIRTS PIN nuclease is obtained from Bryan Dickinson Lab
Terms and licenses: Academic/Nonprofit Terms; Industry Terms: Not Available to Industry
How to cite: CIRTS-control was a gift from Timothy Bredy (Addgene plasmid # 213788 ; http://n2t.net/addgene:213788 ; RRID:Addgene_213788)
